>Addgene plasmid #224753 | pGEMHE:mTREK-1 (S131A/C159A/C219A) | addgene full sequence | sequence record 445126 | Addgene NGS Result
GAAGATCCTTTGATCTTTTCTACGGGGTCTGACGCTCAGTGGAACGAAAACTCACGTTAAGGGATTTTGG
TCATGAGATTATCAAAAAGGATCTTCACCTAGATCCTTTTAAATTAAAAATGAAGTTTTAAATCAATCTA
AAGTATATATGAGTAAACTTGGTCTGACAGTTACCAATGCTTAATCAGTGAGGCACCTATCTCAGCGATC
TGTCTATTTCGTTCATCCATAGTTGCCTGACTCCCCGTCGTGTAGATAACTACGATACGGGAGGGCTTAC
CATCTGGCCCCAGTGCTGCAATGATACCGCGAGACCCACGCTCACCGGCTCCAGATTTATCAGCAATAAA
CCAGCCAGCCGGAAGGGCCGAGCGCAGAAGTGGTCCTGCAACTTTATCCGCCTCCATCCAGTCTATTAAT
TGTTGCCGGGAAGCTAGAGTAAGTAGTTCGCCAGTTAATAGTTTGCGCAACGTTGTTGCCATTGCTACAG
GCATCGTGGTGTCACGCTCGTCGTTTGGTATGGCTTCATTCAGCTCCGGTTCCCAACGATCAAGGCGAGT
TACATGATCCCCCATGTTGTGCAAAAAAGCGGTTAGCTCCTTCGGTCCTCCGATCGTTGTCAGAAGTAAG
TTGGCCGCAGTGTTATCACTCATGGTTATGGCAGCACTGCATAATTCTCTTACTGTCATGCCATCCGTAA
GATGCTTTTCTGTGACTGGTGAGTACTCAACCAAGTCATTCTGAGAATAGTGTATGCGGCGACCGAGTTG
CTCTTGCCCGGCGTCAATACGGGATAATACCGCGCCACATAGCAGAACTTTAAAAGTGCTCATCATTGGA
AAACGTTCTTCGGGGCGAAAACTCTCAAGGATCTTACCGCTGTTGAGATCCAGTTCGATGTAACCCACTC
GTGCACCCAACTGATCTTCAGCATCTTTTACTTTCACCAGCGTTTCTGGGTGAGCAAAAACAGGAAGGCA
AAATGCCGCAAAAAAGGGAATAAGGGCGACACGGAAATGTTGAATACTCATACTCTTCCTTTTTCAATAT
TATTGAAGCATTTATCAGGGTTATTGTCTCATGAGCGGATACATATTTGAATGTATTTAGAAAAATAAAC
AAATAGGGGTTCCGCGCACATTTCCCCGAAAAGTGCCACCTGACGTCTAAGAAACCATTATTATCATGAC
ATTAACCTATAAAAATAGGCGTATCACGAGGCCCTTTCGTCTCGCGCGTTTCGGTGATGACGGTGAAAAC
CTCTGACACATGCAGCTCCCGGAGACGGTCACAGCTTGTCTGTAAGCGGATGCCGGGAGCAGACAAGCCC
GTCAGGGCGCGTCAGCGGGTGTTGGCGGGTGTCGGGGCTGGCTTAACTATGCGGCATCAGAGCAGATTGT
ACTGAGAGTGCACCATATGCGGTGTGAAATACCGCACAGATGCGTAAGGAGAAAATACCGCATCAGGCGC
CATTCGCCATTCAGGCTGCGCAACTGTTGGGAAGGGCGATCGGTGCGGGCCTCTTCGCTATTACGCCAGC
TGGCGAAAGGGGGATGTGCTGCAAGGCGATTAAGTTGGGTAACGCCAGGGTTTTCCCAGTCACGACGTTG
TAAAACGACGGCCAGTGAATTGTAATACGACTCACTATAGGGCGAATTAATTCGAGCTCGGTACCCAGCT
TGCTTGTTCTTTTTGCAGAAGCTCAGAATAAACGCTCAACTTTGGCAGATCAATTCCCCGGGGATCCGAA
TTCTCTAGAGCAAGCTTATGGCGGCCCCTGACTTGCTGGATCCCAAGTCTGCTGCTCAGAACTCCAAACC
GAGGCTCTCATTCTCCTCAAAACCCACCGTGCTTGCTTCCCGGGTGGAGAGTGACTCGGCCATTAATGTT
ATGAAATGGAAGACGGTCTCCACGATTTTCCTGGTGGTCGTCCTCTACCTGATCATCGGAGCCACGGTGT
TCAAGGCATTGGAGCAGCCTCAGGAGATTTCCCAGAGGACCACCATTGTGATCCAGAAGCAGACCTTCAT
AGCCCAGCATGCCTGCGTCAACTCCACCGAGCTGGACGAACTCATCCAGCAAATAGTGGCAGCAATAAAC
GCAGGAATTATCCCCTTAGGAAACAGCTCCAATCAAGTTAGTCACTGGGACCTCGGAGCCTCTTTCTTCT
TTGCTGGTACTGTTATCACAACCATAGGATTTGGAAACATCTCCCCACGAACTGAAGGTGGAAAAATATT
CGCCATCATCTATGCCTTGCTGGGAATTCCCCTCTTTGGCTTTCTACTGGCTGGGGTTGGTGATCAGCTA
GGAACTATATTTGGAAAAGGAATTGCCAAAGTGGAAGACACATTTATTAAGTGGAATGTTAGTCAGACGA
AGATTCGTATCATCTCCACCATCATCTTCATCCTGTTTGGCGCTGTCCTCTTTGTGGCTCTCCCTGCGGT
CATATTCAAGCACATAGAAGGCTGGAGCGCCCTGGACGCTATCTATTTTGTGGTTATCACTCTGACGACC
ATTGGATTTGGAGACTACGTGGCAGGTGGATCAGACATTGAATATCTGGACTTCTACAAGCCTGTGGTGT
GGTTCTGGATCCTCGTTGGGCTGGCCTACTTTGCAGCTGTTCTGAGCATGATTGGGGACTGGCTACGGGT
GATCTCTAAGAAGACGAAGGAAGAGGTGGGAGAGTTCAGAGCGCATGCCGCTGAGTGGACAGCCAATGTC
ACGGCCGAGTTCAAGGAAACGAGGAGGCGGCTGAGCGTGGAGATCTACGACAAGTTCCAGCGTGCCACAT
CCGTGAAGCGGAAGCTCTCCGCAGAGCTGGCGGGCAACCACAACCAGGAACTGACTCCGTGTCGTCGCAC
CCTGTCTGTGAACCACCTGACCAGCGAGAGGGAAGTCCTGCCTCCCTTGCTGAAGGCTGAGAGCATCTAT
CTGAACGGTCTGACACCACACTGTGCTGGTGAGGACATAGCTGTCATTGAGAACATGAAGTGACTCGAGT
CGACGGATCCGCGGCCCGCGCATGCCCATGGTCTCTAGCTTGATCTGGTTACCACTAAACCAGCCTCAAG
AACACCCGAATGGAGTCTCTAAGCTACATAATACCAACTTACACTTTACAAAATGTTGTCCCCCAAAATG
TAGCCATTCGTATCTGCTCCTAATAAAAAGAAAGTTTCTTCACATTCTAAAAAAAAAAAAAAAAAAAAAA
AAAAAAAAMCCCCCCCCCCCCCCTGCAGGCGGCGCTTAAGTATCCGTACGACGTCCCGGACTACGCGTAA
GAATTCGCGGCGCCTAGGGCGGCCGGCGCGGCTAGCTTGAGTATTCTATAGTGTCACCTAAATAGCTTGG
CGTAATCATGGTCATAGCTGTTTCCTGTGTGAAATTGTTATCCGCTCACAATTCCACACAACATACGAGC
CGGAAGCATAAAGTGTAAAGCCTGGGGTGCCTAATGAGTGAGCTAACTCACATTAATTGCGTTGCGCTCA
CTGCCCGCTTTCCAGTCGGGAAACCTGTCGTGCCAGCTGCATTAATGAATCGGCCAACGCGCGGGGAGAG
GCGGTTTGCGTATTGGGCGCTCTTCCGCTTCCTCGCTCACTGACTCGCTGCGCTCGGTCGTTCGGCTGCG
GCGAGCGGTATCAGCTCACTCAAAGGCGGTAATACGGTTATCCACAGAATCAGGGGATAACGCAGGAAAG
AACATGTGAGCAAAAGGCCAGCAAAAGGCCAGGAACCGTAAAAAGGCCGCGTTGCTGGCGTTTTTCCATA
GGCTCCGCCCCCCTGACGAGCATCACAAAAATCGACGCTCAAGTCAGAGGTGGCGAAACCCGACAGGACT
ATAAAGATACCAGGCGTTTCCCCCTGGAAGCTCCCTCGTGCGCTCTCCTGTTCCGACCCTGCCGCTTACC
GGATACCTGTCCGCCTTTCTCCCTTCGGGAAGCGTGGCGCTTTCTCATAGCTCACGCTGTAGGTATCTCA
GTTCGGTGTAGGTCGTTCGCTCCAAGCTGGGCTGTGTGCACGAACCCCCCGTTCAGCCCGACCGCTGCGC
CTTATCCGGTAACTATCGTCTTGAGTCCAACCCGGTAAGACACGACTTATCGCCACTGGCAGCAGCCACT
GGTAACAGGATTAGCAGAGCGAGGTATGTAGGCGGTGCTACAGAGTTCTTGAAGTGGTGGCCTAACTACG
GCTACACTAGAAGAACAGTATTTGGTATCTGCGCTCTGCTGAAGCCAGTTACCTTCGGAAAAAGAGTTGG
TAGCTCTTGATCCGGCAAACAAACCACCGCTGGTAGCGGTGGTTTTTTTGTTTGCAAGCAGCAGATTACG
CGCAGAAAAAAAGGATCTCAA
Features (pLannotate 1.2.2; 17 found; start..end, strand, type, name):
    171..1031    -  CDS            AmpR: β-lactamase; bla; confers resistance to ampicillin, carbenicillin, and related antibiotics
   1032..1136    -  promoter       AmpR promoter: bla
   1231..1266    +  CDS            rop (fragment): Rop protein, which maintains plasmids at low copy number; rop
   1368..1467    +  misc_feature   bom (fragment): basis of mobility region from pBR322
   1473..1630    -  CDS            lacZα (fragment): LacZα fragment of β-galactosidase; lacZ fragment
   1633..1651    +  promoter       T7 promoter: promoter for bacteriophage T7 RNA polymerase
   1659..1676    +  misc_feature   MCS (fragment): pUC18/19 multiple cloning site
   1683..1725    +  5'UTR          Xenopus globin 5'-UTR: translational enhancer from the 5'-UTR of the major beta-globin gene of Xenopus laevis
   1771..3000    +  CDS            Kcnk2: KCNK2_MOUSE - Experimental evidence at protein level: Swiss-Prot protein existence level 1. Ion channel that contributes to passive transmembrane potassium transport. Reversibly converts between a voltage-insensitive potassium leak channel and a voltage-dependent outward rectifying potassium channel in a phosphorylation-dependent manner. In astrocytes, forms mostly heterodimeric potassium channels with KCNK1, with only a minor proportion of functional channels containing homodimeric KCNK2 (PubMed:24496152). In astrocytes, the heterodimer formed by KCNK1 and KCNK2 is required for rapid glutamat
   3068..3193    +  3'UTR          Xenopus globin 3'-UTR: 3'-UTR of the major beta-globin gene of Xenopus laevis
   3261..3283    +  CDS            3xHA (fragment): three tandem HA epitope tags
   3335..3353    -  promoter       SP6 promoter: promoter for bacteriophage SP6 RNA polymerase
   3395..3411    -  protein_bind   lac operator: The lac repressor binds to the lac operator to inhibit transcription in E. coli. This inhibition can be relieved by adding lactose or isopropyl-β-D-thiogalactopyranoside (IPTG). lac repressor encoded by lacI
   3419..3449    -  promoter       lac promoter: promoter for the E. coli lac operon
   3464..3485    -  protein_bind   CAP binding site: CAP binding activates transcription in the presence of cAMP. E. coli catabolite activator protein
   3498..3590    -  CDS            lacI (fragment): lac repressor; lacI; The lac repressor binds to the lac operator to inhibit transcription in E. coli. This inhibition can be relieved by adding lactose or isopropyl-β-D-thiogalactopyranoside (IPTG).
   3773..4361    -  rep_origin     ori: high-copy-number ColE1/pMB1/pBR322/pUC origin of replication
