[The description below was written by a language model from this plasmid's Addgene catalogue record and pLannotate feature annotations shown in this document.]
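Description:
pGEMHE:mTREK-1 (S131A/C159A/C219A) is a 4.4 kb in vitro transcription plasmid built on the pGEMHE backbone and intended for producing RNA to express a mutant mouse potassium channel in oocytes. It is maintained in E. coli as a high-copy plasmid through a ColE1/pUC-type origin of replication and selected with ampicillin via the β-lactamase gene and its native promoter. The remaining backbone annotations (short fragments of rop, bom, lacZα and lacI, plus the lac promoter, operator and CAP site) are remnants of the parental cloning vector and play no role in the intended use.

The payload is the coding sequence of mouse Kcnk2 (TREK-1, potassium channel subfamily K member 2), a two-pore-domain (K2P) channel that mediates potassium leak currents. It was inserted between HindIII and XhoI sites, both of which are retained. The channel carries three alanine substitutions: S131A, C159A and C219A. A T7 promoter lies upstream, and the open reading frame is flanked by the 5′ and 3′ untranslated regions of the Xenopus laevis major β-globin gene. These UTRs are the defining feature of pGEMHE and enhance the translation and stability of injected transcripts in oocytes. An SP6 promoter sits downstream in the opposite orientation. A short 3xHA fragment is annotated after the 3′ UTR, outside the coding region, so it does not appear to tag the channel. The record links the plasmid to work on covalent chemogenetic K2P channel activators but does not state the specific rationale for the three mutations. The typical application would be functional, for example electrophysiological, characterisation of the mutant channel after T7 transcription and oocyte expression.
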