Addgene plasmid #224753: pGEMHE:mTREK-1 (S131A/C159A/C219A)
Purpose: In vitro transcription for Oocyte expression of mTREK-1 (S131A/C159A/C219A)
Depositing lab: Dan Minor. Depositing organization: University of California, San Francisco (UCSF). Publication: Development of covalent chemogenetic K(2P) channel activators. Deal PE, Lee H, Mondal A, Lolicato M, Mendonca PRF, Black H, Jang S, El-Hilali X, Bryant C, Isacoff EY, Renslo AR, Minor DL Jr. Cell Chem Biol. 2024 Jul 18;31(7):1305-1323.e9. doi: 10.1016/j.chembiol.2024.06.006. PubMed 39029456.
Backbone
  Vector backbone: pGEMHE
  Vector type: In vitro transcription for Oocyte expression
Growth in bacteria
  Bacterial resistance: Ampicillin, 100 μg/mL
  Growth temperature: 37°C
  Growth strain: DH5alpha
  Copy number: High Copy
Gene/Insert
  Gene/Insert name: Potassium channel subfamily K member 2 (alt names: Kcnk2; TREK-1)
  Species: M. musculus (mouse)
  Insert size (bp): 1236
  Mutation: S131A/C159A/C219A
  Entrez Gene: Kcnk2 (a.k.a. A430027H14Rik, TREK-1)
  Promoter: T7
  Cloning method: Restriction Enzyme; 5′ cloning site Hind III (not destroyed); 3′ cloning site XhoI (not destroyed)
  Sequencing primers: 5′ TAATACGACTCACTATAGGG; 3′ TCGGGTGTTCTTGAGGCTGG
Terms and licenses: Academic/Nonprofit Terms; Industry Terms: Not Available to Industry
How to cite: pGEMHE:mTREK-1 (S131A/C159A/C219A) was a gift from Dan Minor (Addgene plasmid # 224753 ; http://n2t.net/addgene:224753 ; RRID:Addgene_224753)
